>Addgene plasmid #177153 | pUCHR-mClover-MT-C34 | addgene full sequence | sequence record 348944 | Addgene NGS Result
ATCTCTAGCAGTGGCGCCCGAACAGGGACTTGAAAGCGAAAGGGAAACCAGAGGAGCTCTCTCGACGCAG
GACTCGGCTTGCTGAAGCGCGCACGGCAAGAGGCGAGGGGCGGCGACTGGTGAGTACGCCAAAAATTTTG
ACTAGCGGAGGCTAGAAGGAGAGAGATGGGTGCGAGAGCGTCAGTATTAAGCGGGGGAGAATTAGATCGC
GATGGGAAAAAATTCGGTTAAGGCCAGGGGGAAAGAAAAAATATAAATTAAAACATATAGTATGGGCAAG
CAGGGAGCTAGAACGATTCGCAGTTAATCCTGGCCTGTTAGAAACATCAGAAGGCTGTAGACAAATACTG
GGACAGCTACAACCATCCCTTCAGACAGGATCAGAAGAACTTAGATCATTATATAATACAGTAGCAACCC
TCTATTGTGTGCATCAAAGGATAGAGATAAAAGACACCAAGGAAGCTTTAGACAAGATAGAGGAAGAGCA
AAACAAAAGTAAGACCACCGCACAGCAAGCGGCCGCTGATCTTCAGACCTGGAGGAGGAGATATGAGGGA
CAATTGGAGAAGTGAATTATATAAATATAAAGTAGTAAAAATTGAACCATTAGGAGTAGCACCCACCAAG
GCAAAGAGAAGAGTGGTGCAGAGAGAAAAAAGAGCAGTGGGAATAGGAGCTTTGTTCCTTGGGTTCTTGG
GAGCAGCAGGAAGCACTATGGGCGCAGCGTCAATGACGCTGACGGTACAGGCCAGACAATTATTGTCTGG
TATAGTGCAGCAGCAGAACAATTTGCTGAGGGCTATTGAGGCGCAACAGCATCTGTTGCAACTCACAGTC
TGGGGCATCAAGCAGCTCCAGGCAAGAATCCTGGCTGTGGAAAGATACCTAAAGGATCAACAGCTCCTGG
GGATTTGGGGTTGCTCTGGAAAACTCATTTGCACCACTGCTGTGCCTTGGAATGCTAGTTGGAGTAATAA
ATCTCTGGAACAGATTTGGAATCACACGACCTGGATGGAGTGGGACAGAGAAATTAACAATTACACAAGC
TTAATACACTCCTTAATTGAAGAATCGCAAAACCAGCAAGAAAAGAATGAACAAGAATTATTGGAATTAG
ATAAATGGGCAAGTTTGTGGAATTGGTTTAACATAACAAATTGGCTGTGGTATATAAAATTATTCATAAT
GATAGTAGGAGGCTTGGTAGGTTTAAGAATAGTTTTTGCTGTACTTTCTATAGTGAATAGAGTTAGGCAG
GGATATTCACCATTATCGTTTCAGACCCACCTCCCAACCCCGAGGGGACCCGACAGGCCCGAAGGAATAG
AAGAAGAAGGTGGAGAGAGAGACAGAGACAGATCCATTCGATTAGTGAACGGATCTCGACGGTATCGGAC
CCTCGAGACAAATGGCAGTATTCATCCACAATTTTAAAAGAAAAGGGGGGATTGGGGGGTACAGTGCAGG
GGAAAGAATAGTAGACATAATAGCAACAGACATACAAACTAAAGAATTACAAAAACAAATTACAAAAATT
CAAAATTTTCGGGTTTATTACAGGGACAGCAGAAATCCACTTTGGGTCCGATAAGCTTGGGAGTTCCGCG
TTACATAACTTACGGTAAATGGCCCGCCTGGCTGACCGCCCAACGACCCCCGCCCATTGACGTCAATAAT
GACGTATGTTCCCATAGTAACGCCAATAGGGACTTTCCATTGACGTCAATGGGTGGAGTATTTACGGTAA
ACTGCCCACTTGGCAGTACATCAAGTGTATCATATGCCAAGTACGCCCCCTATTGACGTCAATGACGGTA
AATGGCCCGCCTGGCATTATGCCCAGTACATGACCTTATGGGACTTTCCTACTTGGCAGTACATCTACGT
ATTAGTCATCGCTATTACCATGGTGATGCGGTTTTGGCAGTACATCAATGGGCGTGGATAGCGGTTTGAC
TCACGGGGATTTCCAAGTCTCCACCCCATTGACGTCAATGGGAGTTTGTTTTGGCACCAAAATCAACGGG
ACTTTCCAAAATGTCGTAACAACTCCGCCCCATTGACGCAAATGGGCGGTAGGCGTGTACGGTGGGAGGT
CTATATAAGCAGAGCTCGTTTAGTGAACCGTCAGATCGCCTGGAGACGCCATCCACGCTGTTTTGACCTC
CATAGAAGACACCGGGACCGATCCAGCCTCCGAATTCGCAGGTCGACCACCATGGTGAGCAAGGGCGAGG
AGCTGTTCACCGGGGTGGTGCCCATCCTGGTCGAGCTGGACGGCGACGTAAACGGCCACAAGTTCAGCGT
CCGCGGCGAGGGCGAGGGCGATGCCACCAACGGCAAGCTGACCCTGAAGTTCATCTGCACCACCGGCAAG
CTGCCCGTGCCCTGGCCCACCCTCGTGACCACCTTCGGCTACGGCGTGGCCTGCTTCAGCCGCTACCCCG
ACCACATGAAGCAGCACGACTTCTTCAAGTCCGCCATGCCCGAAGGCTACGTCCAGGAGCGCACCATCTC
TTTCAAGGACGACGGTACCTACAAGACCCGCGCCGAGGTGAAGTTCGAGGGCGACACCCTGGTGAACCGC
ATCGAGCTGAAGGGCATCGACTTCAAGGAGGACGGCAACATCCTGGGGCACAAGCTGGAGTACAACTTCA
ACAGCCACAACGTCTATATCACGGCCGACAAGCAGAAGAACGGCATCAAGGCTAACTTCAAGATCCGCCA
CAACGTTGAGGACGGCAGCGTGCAGCTCGCCGACCACTACCAGCAGAACACCCCCATCGGCGACGGCCCC
GTGCTGCTGCCCGACAACCACTACCTGAGCCATCAGTCCAAGCTGAGCAAAGACCCCAACGAGAAGCGCG
ATCACATGGTCCTGCTGGAGTTCGTGACCGCCGCCGGGATTACACATGGCATGGACGAGCTGTACAAGCC
AGCCAAACCTCCGGCCAAGGCACAAGTTGTGGGATGGCCACCGGTGAGATCATACCGGAAGAACGTGATG
GTTTCCTGCCAAAAATCAAGCGGTGGCCCGGAGGCGGCGGCGTTCGTGAAAGTAGGATCCGGCGCAACAA
ACTTCTCTCTGCTGAAACAAGCCGGAGATGTCGAAGAGAATCCTGGACCGAAGCGCTTCCTCTTCCTCCT
ACTCACCATCAGCCTCCTGGTTATGGTACAGATACAAACTGGACTCTCAATGACCTGGATGGAGTGGGAC
CGGGAGATCAATAACTACACCTCACTGATCCACAGCCTGATCGAGGAGTCCCAGAACCAGCAGGAGAAGA
ACGAGCAGGAGCTCCTGTCAGCATCCAGCAACATAAGCGGAGGCATTTTCCTTTTCTTCGTGGCCAATGC
CATAATCCACCTCTTCTGCTTCAGTTGAGCTCGAGTACCTTTAAGACCAATGACTTACAAGGCAGCTGTA
GATCTTAGCCACTTTTTAAAAGAAAAGGGGGGACTGGAAGGGCTAATTCACTCCCAACGAAGACAAGATA
TCCTTGATCTGTGGATCTACCACACACAAGGCTACTTCCCTGATTGGCAGAACTACACACCAGGGCCAGG
GATCAGATATCCACTGACCTTTGGATGGTGCTACAAGCTAGTACCAGTTGAGCAAGAGAAGGTAGAAGAA
GCCAATGAAGGAGAGAACACCCGCTTGTTACACCCTGTGAGCCTGCATGGGATGGATGACCCGGAGAGAG
AAGTATTAGAGTGGAGGTTTGACAGCCGCCTAGCATTTCATCACATGGCCCGAGAGCTGCATCCGGAGTA
CTTCAAGAACTGCTGACATCGAGCTTGCTACAAGGGACTTTCCGCTGGGGACTTTCCAGGGAGGCGTGGC
CTGGGCGGGACTGGGGAGTGGCGAGCCCTCAGATGCTGCATATAAGCAGCTGCTTTTTGCTTGTACTGGG
TCTCTCTGGTTAGACCAGATCTGAGCCTGGGAGCTCTCTGGCTAACTAGGGAACCCACTGCTTAAGCCTC
AATAAAGCTTGCCTTGAGTGCTTCAAGTAGTGTGTGCCCGTCTGTTGTGTGACTCTGGTAACTAGAGATC
CCTCAGACCCTTTTAGTCAGTGTGGAAAATCTCTAGCAGGATCCTCTAGAGTCGACCTGCAGGCATGCAA
GCTTGGCGTAATCATGGTCATAGCTGTTTCCTGTGTGAAATTGTTATCCGCTCACAATTCCACACAACAT
ACGAGCCGGAAGCATAAAGTGTAAAGCCTGGGGTGCCTAATGAGTGAGCTAACTCACATTAATTGCGTTG
CGCTCACTGCCCGCTTTCCAGTCGGGAAACCTGTCGTGCCAGCTGCATTAATGAATCGGCCAACGCGCGG
GGAGAGGCGGTTTGCGTATTGGGCGCTCTTCCGCTTCCTCGCTCACTGACTCGCTGCGCTCGGTCGTTCG
GCTGCGGCGAGCGGTATCAGCTCACTCAAAGGCGGTAATACGGTTATCCACAGAATCAGGGGATAACGCA
GGAAAGAACATGCATCTCAATTAGTCAGCAACCATAGTCCCGCCCCTAACTCCGCCCATCCCGCCCCTAA
CTCCGCCCAGTTCCGCCCATTCTCCGCCCCATGGCTGACTAATTTTTTTTATTTATGCAGAGGCCGAGGC
CGCCTCGGCCTCTGAGCTATTCCAGAAGTAGTGAGGAGGCTTTTTTGGAGGCCTAGATGTGAGCAAAAGG
CCAGCAAAAGGCCAGGAACCGTAAAAAGGCCGCGTTGCTGGCGTTTTTCCATAGGCTCCGCCCCCCTGAC
GAGCATCACAAAAATCGACGCTCAAGTCAGAGGTGGCGAAACCCGACAGGACTATAAAGATACCAGGCGT
TTCCCCCTGGAAGCTCCCTCGTGCGCTCTCCTGTTCCGACCCTGCCGCTTACCGGATACCTGTCCGCCTT
TCTCCCTTCGGGAAGCGTGGCGCTTTCTCATAGCTCACGCTGTAGGTATCTCAGTTCGGTGTAGGTCGTT
CGCTCCAAGCTGGGCTGTGTGCACGAACCCCCCGTTCAGCCCGACCGCTGCGCCTTATCCGGTAACTATC
GTCTTGAGTCCAACCCGGTAAGACACGACTTATCGCCACTGGCAGCAGCCACTGGTAACAGGATTAGCAG
AGCGAGGTATGTAGGCGGTGCTACAGAGTTCTTGAAGTGGTGGCCTAACTACGGCTACACTAGAAGAACA
GTATTTGGTATCTGCGCTCTGCTGAAGCCAGTTACCTTCGGAAAAAGAGTTGGTAGCTCTTGATCCGGCA
AACAAACCACCGCTGGTAGCGGTGGTTTTTTTGTTTGCAAGCAGCAGATTACGCGCAGAAAAAAAGGATC
TCAAGAAGATCCTTTGATCTTTTCTACGGGGTCTGACGCTCAGTGGAACGAAAACTCACGTTAAGGGATT
TTGGTCATGAGATTATCAAAAAGGATCTTCACCTAGATCCTTTTAAATTAAAAATGAAGTTTTAAATCAA
TCTAAAGTATATATGAGTAAACTTGGTCTGACAGTTACCAATGCTTAATCAGTGAGGCACCTATCTCAGC
GATCTGTCTATTTCGTTCATCCATAGTTGCCTGACTCCCCGTCGTGTAGATAACTACGATACGGGAGGGC
TTACCATCTGGCCCCAGTGCTGCAATGATACCGCGAGACCCACGCTCACCGGCTCCAGATTTATCAGCAA
TAAACCAGCCAGCCGGAAGGGCCGAGCGCAGAAGTGGTCCTGCAACTTTATCCGCCTCCATCCAGTCTAT
TAATTGTTGCCGGGAAGCTAGAGTAAGTAGTTCGCCAGTTAATAGTTTGCGCAACGTTGTTGCCATTGCT
ACAGGCATCGTGGTGTCACGCTCGTCGTTTGGTATGGCTTCATTCAGCTCCGGTTCCCAACGATCAAGGC
GAGTTACATGATCCCCCATGTTGTGCAAAAAAGCGGTTAGCTCCTTCGGTCCTCCGATCGTTGTCAGAAG
TAAGTTGGCCGCAGTGTTATCACTCATGGTTATGGCAGCACTGCATAATTCTCTTACTGTCATGCCATCC
GTAAGATGCTTTTCTGTGACTGGTGAGTACTCAACCAAGTCATTCTGAGAATAGTGTATGCGGCGACCGA
GTTGCTCTTGCCCGGCGTCAATACGGGATAATACCGCGCCACATAGCAGAACTTTAAAAGTGCTCATCAT
TGGAAAACGTTCTTCGGGGCGAAAACTCTCAAGGATCTTACCGCTGTTGAGATCCAGTTCGATGTAACCC
ACTCGTGCACCCAACTGATCTTCAGCATCTTTTACTTTCACCAGCGTTTCTGGGTGAGCAAAAACAGGAA
GGCAAAATGCCGCAAAAAAGGGAATAAGGGCGACACGGAAATGTTGAATACTCATACTCTTCCTTTTTCA
ATATTATTGAAGCATTTATCAGGGTTATTGTCTCATGAGCGGATACATATTTGAATGTATTTAGAAAAAT
AAACAAATAGGGGTTCCGCGCACATTTCCCCGAAAAGTGCCACCTGACGTCTAAGAAACCATTATTATCA
TGACATTAACCTATAAAAATAGGCGTATCACGAGGCCCTTTCGTCTCGCGCGTTTCGGTGATGACGGTGA
AAACCTCTGACACATGCAGCTCCCGGAGACGGTCACAGCTTGTCTGTAAGCGGATGCCGGGAGCAGACAA
GCCCGTCAGGGCGCGTCAGCGGGTGTTGGCGGGTGTCGGGGCTGGCTTAACTATGCGGCATCAGAGCAGA
TTGTACTGAGAGTGCACCATATGCGGTGTGAAATACCGCACAGATGCGTAAGGAGAAAATACCGCATCAG
GCGCCATTCGCCATTCAGGCTGCGCAACTGTTGGGAAGGGCGATCGGTGCGGGCCTCTTCGCTATTACGC
CAGCTGGCGAAAGGGGGATGTGCTGCAAGGCGATTAAGTTGGGTAACGCCAGGGTTTTCCCAGTCACGAC
GTTGTAAAACGACGGCCAGTGAATTGATATCCTTGATCTGTGGATCTACCACACACAAGGCTACTTCCCT
GATTAGCAGAACTACACACCAGGGCCAGGGGTCAGATATCCACTGACCTTTGGATGGTGCTACAAGCTAG
TACCAGTTGAGCCAGATAAGGTAGAAGAGGCCAATAAAGGAGAGAACACCAGCTTGTTACACCCTGTGAG
CCTGCATGGGATGGATGACCCGGAGAGAGAAGTGTTAGAGTGGAGGTTTGACAGCCGCCTAGCATTTCAT
CACGTGGCCCGAGAGCTGCATCCGGAGTACTTCAAGAACTGCTGATATCGAGCTTGCTACAAGGGACTTT
CCGCTGGGGACTTTCCAGGGAGGCGTGGCCTGGGCGGGACTGGGGAGTGGCGAGCCCTCAGATCCTGCAT
ATAAGCAGCTGCTTTTTGCCTGTACTGGGTCTCTCTGGTTAGACCAGATCTGAGCCTGGGAGCTCTCTGG
CTAACTAGGGAACCCACTGCTTAAGCCTCAATAAAGCTTGCCTTGAGTGCTTCAAGTAGTGTGTGCCCGT
CTGTTGTGTGACTCTGGTAACTAGAGATCCCTCAGACCCTTTTAGTCAGTGTGGAAA
Features (pLannotate 1.2.2; 27 found; start..end, strand, type, name):
     57..182     +  misc_feature   HIV-1 Ψ: packaging signal of human immunodeficiency virus type 1
    166..529     +  CDS            HIV-1 gag (fragment): gag protein from human immunodeficiency virus 1; gag
    675..908     +  misc_feature   RRE: The Rev response element (RRE) of HIV-1 allows for Rev-dependent mRNA export from the nucleus to the cytoplasm.
   1285..1385    +  CDS            Rev (fragment): human immunodeficiency virus 1 (HIV-1) Rev protein; rev; enhances nuclear export of unspliced and incompletely spliced viral mRNAs
   1432..1549    +  misc_feature   cPPT/CTS: central polypurine tract and central termination sequence of HIV-1
   1609..1912    +  enhancer       CMV enhancer: human cytomegalovirus immediate early enhancer
   1913..2116    +  promoter       CMV promoter: human cytomegalovirus (CMV) immediate early promoter
   2222..2938    +  CDS            Clover: Clover is a basic (constitutively fluorescent) green/yellow fluorescent protein published in 2012, derived from Aequorea victoria. It is reported to be a rapidly-maturing weak dimer with high acid sensitivity.
   2939..3060    +  CDS            mini-AID (fragment): minimal degron from the auxin-responsive IAA17 protein of Arabidopsis thaliana (Kubota et al., 2013) acts as an auxin-inducible degron (AID) in the presence of TIR1
   3131..3385    +  CDS            CD52: CD52_HUMAN - Also known as CDW52, HE5. Experimental evidence at protein level: Swiss-Prot protein existence level 1. May play a role in carrying and orienting carbohydrate, as well as having a more specific role. From Homo sapiens (Human).
   3392..3793    +  CDS            nef (fragment): NEF_HV112 - Experimental evidence at protein level: Swiss-Prot protein existence level 1. Extracellular Nef protein targets CD4(+) T-lymphocytes for apoptosis by interacting with CXCR4 surface receptors. From Human immunodeficiency virus type 1 group M subtype B (isolate PCV12) (HIV-1).
   3918..4098    +  LTR            5' LTR (truncated): truncated 5' long terminal repeat (LTR) from HIV-1
   4099..4134    +  misc_feature   MCS (fragment): pUC18/19 multiple cloning site
   4171..4187    -  protein_bind   lac operator: The lac repressor binds to the lac operator to inhibit transcription in E. coli. This inhibition can be relieved by adding lactose or isopropyl-β-D-thiogalactopyranoside (IPTG). lac repressor encoded by lacI
   4195..4225    -  promoter       lac promoter: promoter for the E. coli lac operon
   4240..4261    -  protein_bind   CAP binding site: CAP binding activates transcription in the presence of cAMP. E. coli catabolite activator protein
   4274..4366    -  CDS            lacI (fragment): lac repressor; lacI; The lac repressor binds to the lac operator to inhibit transcription in E. coli. This inhibition can be relieved by adding lactose or isopropyl-β-D-thiogalactopyranoside (IPTG).
   4368..4492    -  rep_origin     RSF ori (fragment): Plasmids containing the RSF 1030 origin of replication can be propagated in E. coli cells that contain additional plasmids with compatible origins.
   4538..4673    +  rep_origin     SV40 ori: SV40 origin of replication
   4736..5324    -  rep_origin     ori: high-copy-number ColE1/pMB1/pBR322/pUC origin of replication
   5495..6355    -  CDS            AmpR: β-lactamase; bla; confers resistance to ampicillin, carbenicillin, and related antibiotics
   6356..6460    -  promoter       AmpR promoter: bla
   6555..6590    +  CDS            rop (fragment): Rop protein, which maintains plasmids at low copy number; rop
   6692..6791    +  misc_feature   bom (fragment): basis of mobility region from pBR322
   6797..6954    -  CDS            lacZα (fragment): LacZα fragment of β-galactosidase; lacZ fragment
   6956..7252    +  CDS            nef (fragment): NEF_HV1BR - Experimental evidence at protein level: Swiss-Prot protein existence level 1. Extracellular Nef protein targets CD4(+) T-lymphocytes for apoptosis by interacting with CXCR4 surface receptors (PubMed:14990729). From Human immunodeficiency virus type 1 group M subtype B (isolate BRU/LAI) (HIV-1).
   7300..10      +  LTR            5' LTR (truncated) (across the origin): truncated 5' long terminal repeat (LTR) from HIV-1
