[The description below was written by a language model from this plasmid's Addgene catalogue record and pLannotate feature annotations shown in this document.]
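Description:
pUCHR-mClover-MT-C34 is an HIV-1-based lentiviral transfer vector built on the pUCHR backbone, about 7.5 kb in total, designed to express the anti-HIV-1 peptide MT-C34 on the cell surface. It is maintained in E. coli through a high-copy ColE1/pUC-type origin and selected with ampicillin via the β-lactamase gene. The plasmid backbone also carries an SV40 origin and remnants of pUC/pBR322 elements (lac promoter/operator, lacZα, rop and bom fragments) that have no stated role in the design.

The viral portion is bounded by HIV-1 LTR sequences, each preceded by a nef-derived fragment that probably reflects flanking U3-region sequence. It contains the Ψ packaging signal with a partial gag sequence, the Rev response element for Rev-dependent nuclear export of the genomic RNA, and the cPPT/CTS element, which aids nuclear import of the reverse-transcribed genome. Packaging functions must therefore be supplied in trans.

Downstream of cPPT, a CMV enhancer/promoter drives the 1,167 bp insert. It begins with the green/yellow fluorescent protein Clover and ends in a region matching human CD52, a small GPI-anchored surface glycoprotein, which is consistent with membrane display of the peptide. The automated annotation does not label MT-C34 itself. It does call a short mini-AID degron fragment directly after Clover, which may be a spurious match to linker or other intervening sequence, and the record does not explain how Clover and the peptide module are joined or separated.

According to the associated work on HR2-domain gp41 peptides, the vector serves to test T-cell resistance to HIV-1 infection, with Clover fluorescence marking transduced cells.
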