Addgene plasmid #177153: pUCHR-mClover-MT-C34
Purpose: Lentiviral vector for expression of anti-HIV-1 MT-C34 peptide on cell surface
Depositing lab: Dmitriy Mazurov. Depositing organization: Institute of Gene Biology (RAS). Publication: Engineering T-Cell Resistance to HIV-1 Infection via Knock-In of Peptides from the Heptad Repeat 2 Domain of gp41. Maslennikova A, Kruglova N, Kalinichenko S, Komkov D, Shepelev M, Golubev D, Siniavin A, Vzorov A, Filatov A, Mazurov D. mBio. 2022 Jan 25:e0358921. doi: 10.1128/mbio.03589-21. PubMed 35073736.
Backbone
  Vector backbone: pUCHR
  Backbone size w/o insert (bp): 6389
  Total vector size (bp): 7556
  Vector type: Lentiviral
Growth in bacteria
  Bacterial resistance: Ampicillin, 100 μg/mL
  Growth temperature: 37°C
  Growth strain: NEB Stable
  Copy number: High Copy
Gene/Insert
  Gene/Insert name: mClover-MT-C34
  Insert size (bp): 1167
  Promoter: CMV
  Cloning method: Restriction Enzyme; 5′ cloning site AfeI (not destroyed); 3′ cloning site PspXI (not destroyed)
  Sequencing primers: 5′ gatcacatggtcctgctggag; 3′ cttcgttgggagtgaattagcc
Terms and licenses: Academic/Nonprofit Terms; Industry Terms: Not Available to Industry
How to cite: pUCHR-mClover-MT-C34 was a gift from Dmitriy Mazurov (Addgene plasmid # 177153 ; http://n2t.net/addgene:177153 ; RRID:Addgene_177153)
